>Addgene plasmid #168456 | pTL395 | addgene full sequence | sequence record 349968 | Addgene NGS Result
CGGTGCGGGCCTCTTCGCTATTACGCCAGATCCTTTTGTTGTTTCCGGGTGTACAATATGGACTTCCTCT
TTTCTGGCAACCAAACCCATACATCGGGATTCCTATAATACCTTCGTTGGTCTCCCTAACATGTAGGTGG
CGGAGGGGAGATATACAATAGAACAGATACCAGACAAGACATAATGGGCTAAACAAGACTACACCAATTA
CACTGCCTCATTGATGGTGGTACATAACGAACTAATACTGTAGCCCTAGACTTGATAGCCATCATCATAT
CGAAGTTTCACTACCCTTTTTCCATTTGCCATCTATTGAAGTAATAATAGGCGCATGCAACTTCTTTTCT
TTTTTTTTCTTTTCTCTCTCCCCCGTTGTTGTCTCACCATATCCGCAATGACAAAAAAATGATGGAAGAC
ACTAAAGGAAAAAATTAACGACAAAGACAGCACCAACAGATGTCGTTGTTCCAGAGCTGATGAGGGGTAT
CTCGAAGCACACGAAACTTTTTCCTTCCTTCATTCACGCACACTACTCTCTAATGAGCAACGGTATACGG
CCTTCCTTCCAGTTACTTGAATTTGAAATAAAAAAAAGTTTGCTGTCTTGCTATCAAGTATAAATAGACC
TGCAATTATTAATCTTTTGTTTCCTCGTCATTGTTCTCGTTCCCTTTCTTCCTTGTTTCTTTTTCTGCAC
AATATTTCAAGCTATACCAAGCATACAATCAACTCCAAGCTTGAAGCAAGCCTCCTGAAAGATGAAGCTA
CTGTCTTCTATCGAACAAGCATGCGATATTTGCCGACTTAAAAAGCTCAAGTGCTCCAAAGAAAAACCGA
AGTGCGCCAAGTGTCTGAAGAACAACTGGGAGTGTCGCTACTCTCCCAAAACCAAAAGGTCTCCGCTGAC
TAGGGCACATCTGACAGAAGTGGAATCAAGGCTAGAAAGACTGGAACAGCTATTTCTACTGATTTTTCCT
CGAGAAGACCTTGACATGATTTTGAAAATGGATTCTTTACAGGATATAAAAGCATTGTTAACAGGATTAT
TTGTACAAGATAATGTGAATAAAGATGCCGTCACAGATAGATTGGCTTCAGTGGAGACTGATATGCCTCT
AACATTGAGACAGCATAGAATAAGTGCGACATCATCATCGGAAGAGAGTAGTAACAAAGGTCAAAGACAG
TTGACTGTATCGCCGGAATTTGTAATACGACTCACTATAGGGCGAGCCGCCATCATGGAGGAGCAGAAGC
TGATCTCAGAGGAGGACCTGCATATGGCCATGGAGGCCGAATTCATTCAGACCTGCGTGCTGAAAGTGAA
CATCCATTGCGATGGCTGCCAGAAGAAGGTGAAGAAGATCCTGCACAAGATCGAGGGCGTGTATCAGACC
AGCATTGATGCCGAACAGGGTAAAGTGACCGTGAGCGGTCTGGTTGATCCTGCCACCATCATCAAGAAAC
TGAACAAGGCCGGCAAACCGGCCGAACTGTGGGGTAGCAAAGTGGGTGTGGCCGCCGTGAACAACCAGTT
CCAGAAACTGCACCTGGACGGTGGTGGTGGTGGTAAAGGTCAGCCGAAAGATGGTGGTGGCAAAGGCCAT
CCGAAAGGATCCGTCGACCTGCAGCGGCCGCATAACTAGCATAACCCCTTGGGGCCTCTAAACGGGTCTT
GAGGGGTTTTTTGCGCGCTTGCAGCCAAGCTAATTCCGGGCGAATTTCTTATGATTTATGATTTTTATTA
TTAAATAAGTTATAAAAAAAATAAGTGTATACAAATTTTAAAGTGACTCTTAGGTTTTAAAACGAAAATT
CTTATTCTTGAGTAACTCTTTCCTGTAGGTCAGGTTGCTTTCTCAGGTATAGCATGAGGTCGCTCTTATT
GACCACACCTCTACCGGCATGCAAGCTTGGCGTAATCATGGTCATAGCTGTTTCCTGTGTGAAATTGTTA
TCCGCTCACAATTCCACACAACATACGAGCCGGAAGCATAAAGTGTAAAGCCTGGGGTGCCTAATGAGTG
AGCTAACTCACATTAATTGCGTTGCGCTCACTGCCCGCTTTCCAGTCGGGAAACCTGTCGTGCCAGCTGC
ATTAATGAATCGGCCAACGCGCGGGGAGAGGCGGTTTGCGTATTGGGCGCTCTTCCGCTTCCTCGCTCAC
TGACTCGCTGCGCTCGGTCGTTCGGCTGCGGCGAGCGGTATCAGCTCACTCAAAGGCGGTAATACGGTTA
TCCACAGAATCAGGGGATAACGCAGGAAAGAACATGTGAGCAAAAGGCCAGCAAAAGGCCAGGAACCGTA
AAAAGGCCGCGTTGCTGGCGTTTTTCCATAGGCTCCGCCCCCCTGACGAGCATCACAAAAATCGACGCTC
AAGTCAGAGGTGGCGAAACCCGACAGGACTATAAAGATACCAGGCGTTTCCCCCTGGAAGCTCCCTCGTG
CGCTCTCCTGTTCCGACCCTGCCGCTTACCGGATACCTGTCCGCCTTTCTCCCTTCGGGAAGCGTGGCGC
TTTCTCATAGCTCACGCTGTAGGTATCTCAGTTCGGTGTAGGTCGTTCGCTCCAAGCTGGGCTGTGTGCA
CGAACCCCCCGTTCAGCCCGACCGCTGCGCCTTATCCGGTAACTATCGTCTTGAGTCCAACCCGGTAAGA
CACGACTTATCGCCACTGGCAGCAGCCACTGGTAACAGGATTAGCAGAGCGAGGTATGTAGGCGGTGCTA
CAGAGTTCTTGAAGTGGTGGCCTAACTACGGCTACACTAGAAGAACAGTATTTGGTATCTGCGCTCTGCT
GAAGCCAGTTACCTTCGGAAAAAGAGTTGGTAGCTCTTGATCCGGCAAACAAACCACCGCTGGTAGCGGT
GGTTTTTTTGTTTGCAAGCAGCAGATTACGCGCAGAAAAAAAGGATCTCAAGAAGATCCTTTGATCTTTT
CTACGGGGTCTGACGCTCAGTGGAACGAAAACTCACGTTAAGGGATTTTGGTCATGAGATTATCAAAAAG
GATCTTCACCTAGATCCTTTTAAATTAAAAATGAAGTTTTAAATCAATCTAAAGTATATATGAGTAACCT
GAGGCTATGGCAGGGCCTGCCGCCCCGACGTTGGCTGCGAGCCCTGGGCCTTCACCCGAACTTGGGGGGT
GGGGTGGGGAAAAGGAAGAAACGCGGGCGTATTGGCCCCAATGGGGTCTCGGTGGGGTATCGACAGAGTG
CCAGCCCTGGGACCGAACCCCGCGTTTATGAACAAACGACCCAACACCGTGCGTTTTATTCTGTCTTTTT
ATTGCCGTCATAGCGCGGGTTCCTTCCGGTATTGTCTCCTTCCGTGTTTCAGTTAGCCTCCCCCTAGGGT
GGGCGAAGAACTCCAGCATGAGATCCCCGCGCTGGAGGATCATCCAGCCGGCGTCCCGGAAAACGATTCC
GAAGCCCAACCTTTCATAGAAGGCGGCGGTGGAATCGAAATCTCGTGATGGCAGGTTGGGCGTCGCTTGG
TCGGTCATTTCGAACCCCAGAGTCCCGCTCAGAAGAACTCGTCAAGAAGGCGATAGAAGGCGATGCGCTG
CGAATCGGGAGCGGCGATACCGTAAAGCACGAGGAAGCGGTCAGCCCATTCGCCGCCAAGCTCTTCAGCA
ATATCACGGGTAGCCAACGCTATGTCCTGATAGCGGTCCGCCACACCCAGCCGGCCACAGTCGATGAATC
CAGAAAAGCGGCCATTTTCCACCATGATATTCGGCAAGCAGGCATCGCCATGAGTCACGACGAGATCCTC
GCCGTCGGGCATGCTCGCCTTGAGCCTGGCGAACAGTTCGGCTGGCGCGAGCCCCTGATGCTCTTCGTCC
AGATCATCCTGATCGACAAGACCGGCTTCCATCCGAGTACGTGCTCGCTCGATGCGATGTTTCGCTTGGT
GGTCGAATGGGCAGGTAGCCGGATCAAGCGTATGCAGCCGCCGCATTGCATCAGCCATGATGGATACTTT
CTCGGCAGGAGCAAGGTGAGATGACAGGAGATCCTGCCCCGGCACTTCGCCCAATAGCAGCCAGTCCCTT
CCCGCTTCAGTGACAACGTCGAGCACAGCTGCGCAAGGAACGCCCGTCGTGGCCAGCCACGATAGCCGCG
CTGCCTCGTCTTGCAGTTCATTCAGGGCACCGGACAGGTCGGTCTTGACAAAAAGAACCGGGCGCCCCTG
CGCTGACAGCCGGAACACGGCGGCATCAGAGCAGCCGATTGTCTGTTGTGCCCAGTCATAGCCGAATAGC
CTCTCCACCCAAGCGGCCGGAGAACCTGCGTGCAATCCATCTTGTTCAATCATACTCTTCCTTTTTCAAT
ATTATTGAAGCATTTATCAGGGTTATTGTCTCATGAGCGGATACATATTTGAATGTATTTAGAAAAATAA
ACAAATAGGGGTTCCGCGCACATTTCCCCGAAAAGTGCCACCTGAACGAAGCATCTGTGCTTCATTTTGT
AGAACAAAAATGCAACGCGAGAGCGCTAATTTTTCAAACAAAGAATCTGAGCTGCATTTTTACAGAACAG
AAATGCAACGCGAAAGCGCTATTTTACCAACGAAGAATCTGTGCTTCATTTTTGTAAAACAAAAATGCAA
CGCGAGAGCGCTAATTTTTCAAACAAAGAATCTGAGCTGCATTTTTACAGAACAGAAATGCAACGCGAGA
GCGCTATTTTACCAACAAAGAATCTATACTTCTTTTTTGTTCTACAAAAATGCATCCCGAGAGCGCTATT
TTTCTAACAAAGCATCTTAGATTACTTTTTTTCTCCTTTGTGCGCTCTATAATGCAGTCTCTTGATAACT
TTTTGCACTGTAGGTCCGTTAAGGTTAGAAGAAGGCTACTTTGGTGTCTATTTTCTCTTCCATAAAAAAA
GCCTGACTCCACTTCCCGCGTTTACTGATTACTAGCGAAGCTGCGGGTGCATTTTTTCAAGATAAAGGCA
TCCCCGATTATATTCTATACCGATGTGGATTGCGCATACTTTGTGAACAGAAAGTGATAGCGTTGATGAT
TCTTCATTGGTCAGAAAATTATGAACGGTTTCTTCTATTTTGTCTCTATATACTACGTATAGGAAATGTT
TACATTTTCGTATTGTTTTCGATTCACTCTATGAATAGTTCTTACTACAATTTTTTTGTCTAAAGAGTAA
TACTAGAGATAAACATAAAAAATGTAGAGGTCGAGTTTAGATGCAAGTTCAAGGAGCGAAAGGTGGATGG
GTAGGTTATATAGGGATATAGCACAGAGATATATAGCAAAGAGATACTTTTGAGCAATGTTTGTGGAAGC
GGTATTCGCAATATTTTAGTAGCTCGTTACAGTCCGGTGCGTTTTTGGTTTTTTGAAAGTGCGTCTTCAG
AGCGCTTTTGGTTTTCAAAAGCGCTCTGAAGTTCCTATACTTTCTAGAGAATAGGAACTTCGGAATAGGA
ACTTCAAAGCGTTTCCGAAAACGAGCGCTTCCGAAAATGCAACGCGAGCTGCGCACATACAGCTCACTGT
TCACGTCGCACCTATATCTGCGTGTTGCCTGTATATATATATACATGAGAAGAACGGCATAGTGCGTGTT
TATGCTTAAATGCGTACTTATATGCGTCTATTTATGTAGGATGAAAGGTAGTCTAGTACCTCCTGTGATA
TTATCCCATTCCATGCGGGGTATCGTATGCTTCCTTCAGCACTACCCTTTAGCTGTTCTATATGCTGCCA
CTCCTCAATTGGATTAGTCTCATCCTTCAATGCTATCATTTCCTTTGATATTGGATCATACTAAGAAACC
ATTATTATCATGACATTAACCTATAAAAATAGGCGTATCACGAGGCCCTTTCGTCTCGCGCGTTTCGGTG
ATGACGGTGAAAACCTCTGACACATGCAGCTCCCGGAGACGGTCACAGCTTGTCTGTAAGCGGATGCCGG
GAGCAGACAAGCCCGTCAGGGCGCGTCAGCGGGTGTTGGCGGGTGTCGGGGCTGGCTTAACTATGCGGCA
TCAGAGCAGATTGTACTGAGAGTGCACCATAGATCAACGACATTACTATATATATAATATAGGAAGCATT
TAATAGAACAGCATCGTAATATATGTGTACTTTGCAGTTATGACGCCAGATGGCAGTAGTGGAAGATATT
CTTTATTGAAAAATAGCTTGTCACCTTACGTACAATCTTGATCCGGAGCTTTTCTTTTTTTGCCGATTAA
GAATTAATTCGGTCGAAAAAAGAAAAGGAGAGGGCCAAGAGGGAGGGCATTGGTGACTATTGAGCACGTG
AGTATACGTGATTAAGCACACAAAGGCAGCTTGGAGTATGTCTGTTATTAATTTCACAGGTAGTTCTGGT
CCATTGGTGAAAGTTTGCGGCTTGCAGAGCACAGAGGCCGCAGAATGTGCTCTAGATTCCGATGCTGACT
TGCTGGGTATTATATGTGTGCCCAATAGAAAGAGAACAATTGACCCGGTTATTGCAAGGAAAATTTCAAG
TCTTGTAAAAGCATATAAAAATAGTTCAGGCACTCCGAAATACTTGGTTGGCGTGTTTCGTAATCAACCT
AAGGAGGATGTTTTGGCTCTGGTCAATGATTACGGCATTGATATCGTCCAACTGCATGGAGATGAGTCGT
GGCAAGAATACCAAGAGTTCCTCGGTTTGCCAGTTATTAAAAGACTCGTATTTCCAAAAGACTGCAACAT
ACTACTCAGTGCAGCTTCACAGAAACCTCATTCGTTTATTCCCTTGTTTGATTCAGAAGCAGGTGGGACA
GGTGAACTTTTGGATTGGAACTCGATTTCTGACTGGGTTGGAAGGCAAGAGAGCCCCGAAAGCTTACATT
TTATGTTAGCTGGTGGACTGACGCCAGAAAATGTTGGTGATGCGCTTAGATTAAATGGCGTTATTGGTGT
TGATGTAAGCGGAGGTGTGGAGACAAATGGTGTAAAAGACTCTAACAAAATAGCAAATTTCGTCAAAAAT
GCTAAGAAATAGGTTATTACTGAGTAGTATTTATTTAAGTATTGTTTGTGCACTTGCCGATCTATGCGGT
GTGAAATACCGCACAGATGCGTAAGGAGAAAATACCGCATCAGGAAATTGTAAGCGTTAATATTTTGTTA
AAATTCGCGTTAAATTTTTGTTAAATCAGCTCATTTTTTAACCAATAGGCCGAAATCGGCAAAATCCCTT
ATAAATCAAAAGAATAGACCGAGATAGGGT
[37 nt withheld, positions 7241-7277]
AAAGAACGTGGACTCCAACGTCAAAGG
[49 nt withheld, positions 7305-7353]
T
[91 nt withheld, positions 7355-7445]
G
[124 nt withheld, positions 7447-7570]
CCATTCGCCATTCAGGCTGCGCAACTGTTGGGAAGGGCGAT
Features (pLannotate 1.2.2; 24 found; start..end, strand, type, name):
     30..734     +  promoter       ADH1 promoter: S. cerevisiae ADH1; promoter for alcohol dehydrogenase 1
    762..1202    +  CDS            GAL4 DNA binding domain: DNA binding domain of the GAL4 transcriptional activator; Saccharomyces cerevisiae GAL4 (truncated)
   1213..1231    +  promoter       T7 promoter: promoter for bacteriophage T7 RNA polymerase
   1311..1502    +  CDS            HIPP36 (fragment): HIP36_ARATH - Experimental evidence at protein level: Swiss-Prot protein existence level 1. Heavy-metal-binding protein. From Arabidopsis thaliana (Mouse-ear cress).
   1646..1693    +  terminator     T7 terminator: transcription terminator for bacteriophage T7 RNA polymerase
   1720..1907    +  terminator     ADH1 terminator: S. cerevisiae ADH1; transcription terminator for the S. cerevisiae alcohol dehydrogenase 1 (ADH1) gene
   1955..1971    -  protein_bind   lac operator: The lac repressor binds to the lac operator to inhibit transcription in E. coli. This inhibition can be relieved by adding lactose or isopropyl-β-D-thiogalactopyranoside (IPTG). lac repressor encoded by lacI
   1979..2009    -  promoter       lac promoter: promoter for the E. coli lac operon
   2024..2045    -  protein_bind   CAP binding site: CAP binding activates transcription in the presence of cAMP. E. coli catabolite activator protein
   2058..2150    -  CDS            lacI (fragment): lac repressor; lacI; The lac repressor binds to the lac operator to inhibit transcription in E. coli. This inhibition can be relieved by adding lactose or isopropyl-β-D-thiogalactopyranoside (IPTG).
   2333..2921    -  rep_origin     ori: high-copy-number ColE1/pMB1/pBR322/pUC origin of replication
   3143..3159    +  polyA_signal   bGH poly(A) signal (fragment): bovine growth hormone polyadenylation signal
   3250..3297    -  polyA_signal   HSV TK poly(A) signal: herpes simplex virus thymidine kinase polyadenylation signal (Cole and Stacy, 1985)
   3356..3508    -  CDS            ble (fragment): BLE_KLEPN - Experimental evidence at protein level: Swiss-Prot protein existence level 1. Binding protein with a strong affinity to the bleomycin family of antibiotics. Binds to CL990; an antimitotic-antibiotic compound. From Klebsiella pneumoniae.
   3529..4323    -  CDS            NeoR/KanR: aminoglycoside phosphotransferase from Tn5; aph(3')-II (or nptII); confers resistance to neomycin, kanamycin, and G418 (Geneticin®)
   4324..4428    -  promoter       AmpR promoter: bla
   4455..5797    -  rep_origin     2μ ori: yeast 2μ plasmid origin of replication
   5865..5900    +  CDS            rop (fragment): Rop protein, which maintains plasmids at low copy number; rop
   6002..6051    +  misc_feature   bom (fragment): basis of mobility region from pBR322
   6190..6337    +  promoter       TRP1 promoter: S. cerevisiae TRP1
   6338..7012    +  CDS            TRP1: phosphoribosylanthranilate isomerase, required for tryptophan biosynthesis; S. cerevisiae TRP1; yeast auxotrophic marker
   7063..7114    +  misc_feature   bom (fragment): basis of mobility region from pBR322
   7142..7570    -  rep_origin     f1 ori (sequence partly withheld): f1 bacteriophage origin of replication; arrow indicates direction of (+) strand synthesis
   7574..29      -  CDS            lacZα (fragment) (across the origin): LacZα fragment of β-galactosidase; lacZ fragment
