[The description below was written by a language model from this plasmid's Addgene catalogue record and pLannotate feature annotations shown in this document.]
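Description:
pTL395 is a yeast two-hybrid bait plasmid built on the pGBKT7 backbone, carrying a rice (Oryza sativa) insert recorded as OsaHIP52. It is a yeast–E. coli shuttle vector. In bacteria it replicates from a high-copy ColE1/pUC-type origin and is selected with kanamycin through the Tn5 aminoglycoside phosphotransferase gene (NeoR/KanR), which is driven by the AmpR (bla) promoter. In Saccharomyces cerevisiae it is maintained episomally by the 2μ origin and selected by tryptophan prototrophy through the TRP1 marker and its own promoter. An f1 origin is also present, along with several short backbone remnants (lac promoter/operator, lacI, lacZα, rop, bom and ble fragments) that have no evident functional role here.

The expression cassette uses the constitutive yeast ADH1 promoter to drive the GAL4 DNA-binding domain, followed by the insert region and then the T7 and ADH1 terminators. The annotation software labels part of the insert as a fragment resembling Arabidopsis HIPP36, a heavy-metal-binding protein; this is a homology match and is consistent with the catalogued rice HIP-family insert rather than indicating an Arabidopsis sequence. A T7 promoter lies between the GAL4 domain and the insert, which in this backbone allows in vitro transcription of the insert without the GAL4 portion. The record does not state the cloning method or the exact insert boundaries.

In a two-hybrid assay, the GAL4 DNA-binding domain fusion is co-expressed with a partner fused to an activation domain, and interaction reconstitutes GAL4 activity at reporter genes. The associated publication concerns the host-target binding spectrum of a conserved blast fungus effector, suggesting this plasmid was used to test effector binding to this rice protein.
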