Addgene plasmid #168456: pTL395
Purpose: pGBKT7 yeast two-hybrid plasmid
Depositing lab: Sophien Kamoun. Depositing organization: Sainsbury Laboratory, Norwich. Publication: A single amino acid polymorphism in a conserved effector of the multihost blast fungus pathogen expands host-target binding spectrum. Bentham AR, Petit-Houdenot Y, Win J, Chuma I, Terauchi R, Banfield MJ, Kamoun S, Langner T. PLoS Pathog. 2021 Nov 10;17(11):e1009957. doi: 10.1371/journal.ppat.1009957. eCollection 2021 Nov. PubMed 34758051.
Backbone
  Vector backbone: pGBKT7
  Vector type: Yeast Expression
Growth in bacteria
  Bacterial resistance: Kanamycin, 50 μg/mL
  Growth temperature: 37°C
  Growth strain: DH5alpha
  Copy number: High Copy
Gene/Insert
  Gene/Insert name: OsaHIP52
  Species: Oryza sativa
  Cloning method: Unknown
Terms and licenses: Academic/Nonprofit Terms; Industry Terms: Not Available to Industry
How to cite: pTL395 was a gift from Sophien Kamoun (Addgene plasmid # 168456 ; http://n2t.net/addgene:168456 ; RRID:Addgene_168456)
