>Addgene plasmid #168456 | pTL395 | depositor partial sequence | sequence record 326556 | insert
GAATTCATTCAGACCTGCGTGCTGAAAGTGAACATCCATTGCGATGGCTGCCAGAAGAAGGTGAAGAAGA
TCCTGCACAAGATCGAGGGCGTGTATCAGACCAGCATTGATGCCGAACAGGGTAAAGTGACCGTGAGCGG
TCTGGTTGATCCTGCCACCATCATCAAGAAACTGAACAAGGCCGGCAAACCGGCCGAACTGTGGGGTAGC
AAAGTGGGTGTGGCCGCCGTGAACAACCAGTTCCAGAAACTGCACCTGGACGGTGGTGGTGGTGGTAAAG
GTCAGCCGAAAGATGGTGGTGGCAAAGGCCATCCGAAAGGATCC
